Addgene plasmid #205329: pBad33_ISCath1_reRNA
Purpose: Bacterial expression of ISCath1 TnpB and its reRNA
Depositing lab: Haoyi Wang. Depositing organization: Institute of Zoology, Chinese Academy of Sciences. Publication: Evolutionary mining and functional characterization of TnpB nucleases identify efficient miniature genome editors. Xiang G, Li Y, Sun J, Huo Y, Cao S, Cao Y, Guo Y, Yang L, Cai Y, Zhang YE, Wang H. Nat Biotechnol. 2023 Jun 29. doi: 10.1038/s41587-023-01857-x. PubMed 37386294.
Backbone
  Vector backbone: pBAD
  Vector type: Bacterial Expression
Growth in bacteria
  Bacterial resistance: Chloramphenicol, 25 μg/mL
  Growth temperature: 37°C
  Growth strain: DH5alpha
  Copy number: Low Copy
Gene/Insert
  Gene/Insert name: ISCath1 TnpB
  Species: Other
  Cloning method: Unknown
Terms and licenses: Academic/Nonprofit Terms; Industry Terms: Not Available to Industry
How to cite: pBad33_ISCath1_reRNA was a gift from Haoyi Wang (Addgene plasmid # 205329 ; http://n2t.net/addgene:205329 ; RRID:Addgene_205329)
