[The description below was written by a language model from this plasmid's Addgene catalogue record and pLannotate feature annotations shown in this document.]
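Description:
pBad33_ISCath1_reRNA is a 5,460 nt bacterial expression plasmid built on a pBAD33-type backbone for producing the ISCath1 TnpB nuclease together with its guide reRNA in E. coli. It replicates from a complete p15A origin, consistent with the catalogue's low-copy designation. This origin is compatible with ColE1-type plasmids, so the construct can coexist with a second plasmid such as a target or reporter. Selection is by chloramphenicol, through a cat gene driven by its own promoter. The backbone also carries several non-functional remnants typical of pACYC184/pBAD33 lineage: truncated β-lactamase fragments behind an AmpR promoter, fragments of the tetracycline resistance gene and its promoter, an IS1 fragment, partial ColE1 and RSF origin matches, and an M13 phage origin.

Despite the pBAD name, the feature table shows no araC gene or araBAD promoter. Instead it annotates two copies of the strong constitutive synthetic promoter J23119. One sits at the start of the record, ahead of an unannotated stretch of about 1.1 kb. The second, a partial SpeI variant, precedes roughly 300 nt of unannotated sequence that runs into the rrnB 5S region and the T1 and T2 terminators. This layout suggests that the first promoter drives the compact TnpB coding sequence and the second drives the reRNA, but neither insert is annotated, so the assignment is an inference. The record does not give the source organism of ISCath1 (species is listed as "Other") or the guide or target sequence carried by the reRNA. The plasmid comes from a study that mined and characterised TnpB nucleases as miniature genome editors, and its stated purpose is bacterial co-expression of the nuclease and its reRNA.
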