Features (pLannotate 1.2.2; 17 found; start..end, strand, type, name):
      6..39      +  promoter       J23119 promoter: bacterial promoter (Registry of Standard Biological Parts BBa J23119)
   1196..1225    +  promoter       J23119(SpeI) promoter (fragment): bacterial promoter (Registry of Standard Biological Parts BBa J23119) modified to end with an SpeI site
   1543..1658    +  ncRNA          5S rRNA: Accession: RF00001 - 5S ribosomal RNA
   1662..1748    +  terminator     rrnB T1 terminator: Escherichia coli rrnB; transcription terminator T1 from the E. coli rrnB gene
   1840..1867    +  terminator     rrnB T2 terminator: transcription terminator T2 from the E. coli rrnB gene
   1886..1977    +  promoter       AmpR promoter: bla
   1978..2097    +  CDS            AmpR (fragment): β-lactamase; bla; confers resistance to ampicillin, carbenicillin, and related antibiotics
   2098..2392    +  CDS            bla(M) (fragment): β-lactamase lacking the signal sequence; bla(M); allows cytosolic expression of β-lactamase
   2435..2815    +  rep_origin     M13 ori (sequence partly withheld): M13 bacteriophage origin of replication; arrow indicates direction of (+) strand synthesis
   3001..3234    +  rep_origin     ori (fragment): high-copy-number ColE1/pMB1/pBR322/pUC origin of replication
   3449..4105    -  CDS            cat: CAT_ECOLX - Experimental evidence at protein level: Swiss-Prot protein existence level 1. This enzyme is an effector of chloramphenicol resistance in bacteria. From Escherichia coli. This protein is used as a marker in many commonly used cloning vectors, such as pACYC184.
   4106..4208    -  promoter       cat promoter: promoter of the E. coli cat gene encoding chloramphenicol acetyltransferase
   4329..4472    +  mobile_element IS1 (fragment): prokaryotic transposable element IS1
   4591..4646    -  rep_origin     RSF ori (fragment): Plasmids containing the RSF 1030 origin of replication can be propagated in E. coli cells that contain additional plasmids with compatible origins.
   4734..5279    -  rep_origin     p15A ori: Plasmids containing the medium-copy-number p15A origin of replication can be propagated in E. coli cells that contain a second plasmid with the ColE1 origin.
   5316..5436    -  CDS            TcR (fragment): tetracycline efflux protein; tet; confers resistance to tetracycline
   5446..4       +  promoter       tet promoter (fragment) (across the origin): E. coli promoter for tetracycline efflux protein gene
>Addgene plasmid #205329 | pBad33_ISCath1_reRNA | addgene full sequence | sequence record 411032 | Addgene NGS Result
CGATCTGACAGCTAGCTCAGTCCTAGGTATAATGCTAGCCCCGGGAAAAGATCTAAAGAGGAGAAAATGA
TTGTAAATAAAGCATATAAGTTTCGTCTCTATCCGAACAAAGAACAGCAAATATTAATTAATAAAACATT
TGGTTGTTCTCGATTTGTATTTAATCATTTTTTAGCAAAATGGGATAATGCTTACAAAGAAACAGGAAAA
GGATTAACTTATAATTCTTGTTCTGCTCAGTTAACACAATTAAAAAAAGAGTTAACTTGGCTAAAAGAAG
TAGATAGTATTGCGATTCAATCGTCATTAAAAAATCTCGCTGATGCTTATTCTCGTTTCTTCAAGAAACA
AAATGATAGACCACGTTTTAAGTCTAAAAAAAATAAAGTGCAATCCTATACAACCAAATATACTAATGGC
AATATTGCGATTAATGACAATAAAATCAAATTGCCGAAACTTGGATGGATTCGTTTTGTTAAAAGTCGAG
AAGTTGAAGGTCGCATTTTAAATGTAACCATTAGACGAAATCCAAGTGGTAAATACTTTGTATCTATTTT
AGTTGAAACAGAAGTTCAAGAATTATCTAAAACTAATTCTGCTATTGGAATTGATGTAGGATTAAAGGAT
TTCGCTATTTTGTCTAATGGAACGACTTATGCAAATCCTAAATTCTTCCGTAAATTAGAAGAAAAATTAG
CAAAAGCACAACGTATTCTTTCTAGACGTACAAAAGGTAGTTCTAATTGGAATAAACAACGAATTAAAGT
TGCTTGTATTCATGAAAAAATCACAAACGCAAGAAACGATTACTTACATAAAATCTCTACCGAAATTATC
AAAAACCACGATATTATCGGTATAGAAGATTTGCAAGTAAGTAATATGTTGAGAAATCATAATCTTGCAA
AAGCGATTAGTGAAGTATCTTGGTCACAATTTAGAACGATGTTGGAATACAAAGCTAAATGGTATGGAAA
ACAAGTAGTTACCGTAGCGAAAAATTTTCCATCCAGCCAACTTTGTTCATGCTGTGGCTATCAAAATAAA
GACGTTAAAAATCCTGGGTTACGTGAGTGGGAATGTCCAAAGTGTCATACCCATCATGACCGAGATATCA
ACGCAAGTTTGAATCTTAAAAATGAAGCCATAAGGCTTCTAACCGTAGGAACTACGGGGATAGCCTGAGA
GATCTTTGACAGCTAGCTCAGTCCTAGGTATAATAGTTAAAAATCCTGGGTTACGTGAGTGGGAATGTCC
AAAGTGTCATACCCATCATGACCGAGATATCAACGCAAGTTTGAATCTTAAAAATGAAGCCATAAGGCTT
CTAACCGTAGGAACTACGGGGATAGCCTAATCAATTAGAGTTCGGTAGAACTCTGTACTTAGGAATCCAC
TACGGCTTTAGCCTAGTGGTAGTTCAAGCTCGGAGATCATCATTGCGTTTTTTAAGCTTGGCTGTTTTGG
CGGATGAGAGAAGATTTTCAGCCTGATACAGATTAAATCAGAACGCAGAAGCGGTCTGATAAAACAGAAT
TTGCCTGGCGGCAGTAGCGCGGTGGTCCCACCTGACCCCATGCCGAACTCAGAAGTGAAACGCCGTAGCG
CCGATGGTAGTGTGGGGTCTCCCCATGCGAGAGTAGGGAACTGCCAGGCATCAAATAAAACGAAAGGCTC
AGTCGAAAGACTGGGCCTTTCGTTTTATCTGTTGTTTGTCGGTGAACGCTCTCCTGAGTAGGACAAATCC
GCCGGGAGCGGATTTGAACGTTGCGAAGCAACGGCCCGGAGGGTGGCGGGCAGGACGCCCGCCATAAACT
GCCAGGCATCAAATTAAGCAGAAGGCCATCCTGACGGATGGCCTTTTTGCGTTTCTACAAACTCTTTTGT
TTATTTTTCTAAATACATTCAAATATGTATCCGCTCATGAGACAATAACCCTGATAAATGCTTCAATAAT
ATTGAAAAAGGAAGAGTATGAGTATTCAACATTTCCGTGTCGCCCTTATTCCCTTTTTTGCGGCATTTTG
CCTTCCTGTTTTTGCTCACCCAGAAACGCTGGTGAAAGTAAAAGATGCTGAAGATCAGTTGGGTGCAGCA
AACTATTAACTGGCGAACTACTTACTCTAGCTTCCCGGCAACAATTAATAGACTGGATGGAGGCGGATAA
AGTTGCAGGACCACTTCTGCGCTCGGCCCTTCCGGCTGGCTGGTTTATTGCTGATAAATCTGGAGCCGGT
GAGCGTGGGTCTCGCGGTATCATTGCAGCACTGGGGCCAGATGGTAAGCCCTCCCGTATCGTAGTTATCT
ACACGACGGGGAGTCAGGCAACTATGGATGAACGAAATAGACAGATCGCTGAGATAGGTGCCTCACTGAT
TAAGCATTGGTAACTGTCAGACCAAGTTTACTCATATATACTTTAGATTGATT
[125 nt withheld, positions 2434-2558]
C
[141 nt withheld, positions 2560-2700]
CCTTTGACGTTGGAGTCCACGTTCTTT
[37 nt withheld, positions 2728-2764]
ACCCTATCTCGGGCTATTCTTTTGATTTATAAGGGATTTTGCCGATTTCGGCCTATTGGTTAAAAAATGA
GCTGATTTAACAAAAATTTAACGCGAATTTTAACAAAATATTAACGTTTACAATTTAAAAGGATCTAGGT
GAAGATCCTTTTTGATAATCTCATGACCAAAATCCCTTAACGTGAGTTTTCGTTCCACTGAGCGTCAGAC
CCCGTAGAAAAGATCAAAGGATCTTCTTGAGATCCTTTTTTTCTGCGCGTAATCTGCTGCTTGCAAACAA
AAAAACCACCGCTACCAGCGGTGGTTTGTTTGCCGGATCAAGAGCTACCAACTCTTTTTCCGAAGGTAAC
TGGCTTCAGCAGAGCGCAGATACCAAATACTGTCCTTCTAGTGTAGCCGTAGTTAGGCCACCACTTCAAG
AACTCTGTAGCACCGCCTACATACCTCGCTCTGCTAATCCTGTTACCAGTCAGGCATTTGAGAAGCACAC
GGTCACACTGCTTCCGGTAGTCAATAAACCGGTAAACCAGCAATAGACATAAGCGGCTATTTAACGACCC
TGCCCTGAACCGACGACCGGGTCGAATTTGCTTTCGAATTTCTGCCATTCATCCGCTTATTATCACTTAT
TCAGGCGTAGCAACCAGGCGTTTAAGGGCACCAATAACTGCCTTAAAAAAATTACGCCCCGCCCTGCCAC
TCATCGCAGTACTGTTGTAATTCATTAAGCATTCTGCCGACATGGAAGCCATCACAAACGGCATGATGAA
CCTGAATCGCCAGCGGCATCAGCACCTTGTCGCCTTGCGTATAATATTTGCCCATGGTGAAAACGGGGGC
GAAGAAGTTGTCCATATTGGCCACGTTTAAATCAAAACTGGTGAAACTCACCCAGGGATTGGCTGAGACG
AAAAACATATTCTCAATAAACCCTTTAGGGAAATAGGCCAGGTTTTCACCGTAACACGCCACATCTTGCG
AATATATGTGTAGAAACTGCCGGAAATCGTCGTGGTATTCACTCCAGAGCGATGAAAACGTTTCAGTTTG
CTCATGGAAAACGGTGTAACAAGGGTGAACACTATCCCATATCACCAGCTCACCGTCTTTCATTGCCATA
CGGAACTCCGGATGAGCATTCATCAGGCGGGCAAGAATGTGAATAAAGGCCGGATAAAACTTGTGCTTAT
TTTTCTTTACGGTCTTTAAAAAGGCCGTAATATCCAGCTGAACGGTCTGGTTATAGGTACATTGAGCAAC
TGACTGAAATGCCTCAAAATGTTCTTTACGATGCCATTGGGATATATCAACGGTGGTATATCCAGTGATT
TTTTTCTCCATTTTAGCTTCCTTAGCTCCTGAAAATCTCGATAACTCAAAAAATACGCCCGGTAGTGATC
TTATTTCATTATGGTGAAAGTTGGAACCTCTTACGTGCCGATCAACGTCTCATTTTCGCCAAAAGTTGGC
CCAGGGCTTCCCGGTATCAACAGGGACACCAGGATTTATTTATTCTGCGAAGTGATCTTCCGTCACAGGT
ATTTATTCGGCGCAAAGTGCGTCGGGTGATGCTGCCAACTTACTGATTTAGTGTATGATGGTGTTTTTGA
GGTGCTCCAGTGGCTTCTGTTTCTATCAGCTGTCCCTCCTGTTCAGCTACTGACGGGGTGGTGCGTAACG
GCAAAAGCACCGCCGGACATCAGCGCTAGCGGAGTGTATACTGGCTTACTATGTTGGCACTGATGAGGGT
GTCAGTGAAGTGCTTCATGTGGCAGGAGAAAAAAGGCTGCACCGGTGCGTCAGCAGAATATGTGATACAG
GATATATTCCGCTTCCTCGCTCACTGACTCGCTACGCTCGGTCGTTCGACTGCGGCGAGCGGAAATGGCT
TACGAACGGGGCGGAGATTTCCTGGAAGATGCCAGGAAGATACTTAACAGGGAAGTGAGAGGGCCGCGGC
AAAGCCGTTTTTCCATAGGCTCCGCCCCCCTGACAAGCATCACGAAATCTGACGCTCAAATCAGTGGTGG
CGAAACCCGACAGGACTATAAAGATACCAGGCGTTTCCCCCTGGCGGCTCCCTCGTGCGCTCTCCTGTTC
CTGCCTTTCGGTTTACCGGTGTCATTCCGCTGTTATGGCCGCGTTTGTCTCATTCCACGCCTGACACTCA
GTTCCGGGTAGGCAGTTCGCTCCAAGCTGGACTGTATGCACGAACCCCCCGTTCAGTCCGACCGCTGCGC
CTTATCCGGTAACTATCGTCTTGAGTCCAACCCGGAAAGACATGCAAAAGCACCACTGGCAGCAGCCACT
GGTAATTGATTTAGAGGAGTTAGTCTTGAAGTCATGCGCCGGTTAAGGCTAAACTGAAAGGACAAGTTTT
GGTGACTGCGCTCCTCCAAGCCAGTTACCTCGGTTCAAAGAGTTGGTAGCTCAGAGAACCTTCGAAAAAC
CGCCCTGCAAGGCGGTTTTTTCGTTTTCAGAGCAAGAGATTACGCGCAGACCAAAACGATCTCAAGAAGA
TCATCTTATTAATCAGATAAAATATTTCTAGGCTCATGAGCCCGAAGTGGCGAGCCCGATCTTCCCCATC
GGTGATGTCGGCGATATAGGCGCCAGCAACCGCACCTGTGGCGCCGGTGATGCCGGCCACGATGCGTCCG
GCGTAGAGGATCTGCTCATGTTTGACAGCTTATCAT
